>Addgene plasmid #113385 | ATP9A-Tol2 | addgene full sequence | sequence record 223679 | Addgene NGS Result
AACTATCAGTAAAACAAAATACTTAATGTACTTACCTCAATATGCTTCCTTAGGTTTGATGGCGAACTTT
TGAAGGCCGATATTTCTTTATTAAGCGGGAGACAGAGGACACATTTCATCTTGAATGAATCTTTATTTAC
ACCACTTAAAGAAAAGAATTCGCGAAGATACGGCCACGGGTGCTCTTGATCCTGTGGCTGATTTTGGACT
GTGCTGCTCGCAGCTGCTGATGAATCACATACTTCCTCCATTTTCTTCCACTGATTGACTGTTATAATTT
CCCTAATTTCCAGGTCAAGGTGCTGTGCATTGTGGTAATAGATGTGACATGACGTCACTTCCAAAGGACC
AATGAACATGTCTGACCAATTTCATATAATGTGAAAACGATTTTCATAGGCAGAATAAATAACATTTAAA
TTAAACTGGGCATCAGCGCAATTCAATTGGTTTGGTAATAGCAAGGGAAAATAGAATGAAGTGATCTCCA
AAAAATAAGTACTTTTTGACTGTAAATAAAATTGTAAGGAGTAAAAAGTACTTTTTTTTCTAAAAAAATG
TAATTAAGTAAAAGTAAAAGTATTGATTTTTAATTGTACTCAAGTAAAGTAAAAATCCCCAAAAATAATA
CTTAAGTACAGTAATCAAGTAAAATTACTCAAGTACTTTACACCTCTGGGCCCAATTCGCCCTATAGTGA
GTCGTATTACAATTCACTGGCCGTCGTTTTACAACGTCGTGACTGGGAAAACCCTGGCGTTACCCAACTT
AATCGCCTTGCAGCACATCCCCCTTTCGCCAGCTGGCGTAATAGCGAAGAGGCCCGCACCGATCGCCCTT
CCCAACAGTTGCGCAGCCTGAATGGCGAATGG
[124 nt withheld, positions 873-996]
C
[91 nt withheld, positions 998-1088]
A
[49 nt withheld, positions 1090-1138]
CCTTTGACGTTGGAGTCCACGTTCTTT
[37 nt withheld, positions 1166-1202]
ACCCTATCTCGGTCTATTCTTTTGATTTATAAGGGATTTTGCCGATTTCGGCCTATTGGTTAAAAAATGA
GCTGATTTAACAAAAATTTAACGCGAATTTTAACAAAATATTAACGCTTACAATTTCCTGATGCGGTATT
TTCTCCTTACGCATCTGTGCGGTATTTCACACCGCATCAGGTGGCACTTTTCGGGGAAATGTGCGCGGAA
CCCCTATTTGTTTATTTTTCTAAATACATTCAAATATGTATCCGCTCATGAGACAATAACCCTGATAAAT
GCTTCAATAATATTGAAAAAGGAAGAGTATGAGTATTCAACATTTCCGTGTCGCCCTTATTCCCTTTTTT
GCGGCATTTTGCCTTCCTGTTTTTGCTCACCCAGAAACGCTGGTGAAAGTAAAAGATGCTGAAGATCAGT
TGGGTGCACGAGTGGGTTACATCGAACTGGATCTCAACAGCGGTAAGATCCTTGAGAGTTTTCGCCCCGA
AGAACGTTTTCCAATGATGAGCACTTTTAAAGTTCTGCTATGTGGCGCGGTATTATCCCGTATTGACGCC
GGGCAAGAGCAACTCGGTCGCCGCATACACTATTCTCAGAATGACTTGGTTGAGTACTCACCAGTCACAG
AAAAGCATCTTACGGATGGCATGACAGTAAGAGAATTATGCAGTGCTGCCATAACCATGAGTGATAACAC
TGCGGCCAACTTACTTCTGACAACGATCGGAGGACCGAAGGAGCTAACCGCTTTTTTGCACAACATGGGG
GATCATGTAACTCGCCTTGATCGTTGGGAACCGGAGCTGAATGAAGCCATACCAAACGACGAGCGTGACA
CCACGATGCCTGTAGCAATGGCAACAACGTTGCGCAAACTATTAACTGGCGAACTACTTACTCTAGCTTC
CCGGCAACAATTAATAGACTGGATGGAGGCGGATAAAGTTGCAGGACCACTTCTGCGCTCGGCCCTTCCG
GCTGGCTGGTTTATTGCTGATAAATCTGGAGCCGGTGAGCGTGGGTCTCGCGGTATCATTGCAGCACTGG
GGCCAGATGGTAAGCCCTCCCGTATCGTAGTTATCTACACGACGGGGAGTCAGGCAACTATGGATGAACG
AAATAGACAGATCGCTGAGATAGGTGCCTCACTGATTAAGCATTGGTAACTGTCAGACCAAGTTTACTCA
TATATACTTTAGATTGATTTAAAACTTCATTTTTAATTTAAAAGGATCTAGGTGAAGATCCTTTTTGATA
ATCTCATGACCAAAATCCCTTAACGTGAGTTTTCGTTCCACTGAGCGTCAGACCCCGTAGAAAAGATCAA
AGGATCTTCTTGAGATCCTTTTTTTCTGCGCGTAATCTGCTGCTTGCAAACAAAAAAACCACCGCTACCA
GCGGTGGTTTGTTTGCCGGATCAAGAGCTACCAACTCTTTTTCCGAAGGTAACTGGCTTCAGCAGAGCGC
AGATACCAAATACTGTTCTTCTAGTGTAGCCGTAGTTAGGCCACCACTTCAAGAACTCTGTAGCACCGCC
TACATACCTCGCTCTGCTAATCCTGTTACCAGTGGCTGCTGCCAGTGGCGATAAGTCGTGTCTTACCGGG
TTGGACTCAAGACGATAGTTACCGGATAAGGCGCAGCGGTCGGGCTGAACGGGGGGTTCGTGCACACAGC
CCAGCTTGGAGCGAACGACCTACACCGAACTGAGATACCTACAGCGTGAGCTATGAGAAAGCGCCACGCT
TCCCGAAGGGAGAAAGGCGGACAGGTATCCGGTAAGCGGCAGGGTCGGAACAGGAGAGCGCACGAGGGAG
CTTCCAGGGGGAAACGCCTGGTATCTTTATAGTCCTGTCGGGTTTCGCCACCTCTGACTTGAGCGTCGAT
TTTTGTGATGCTCGTCAGGGGGGCGGAGCCTATGGAAAAACGCCAGCAACGCGGCCTTTTTACGGTTCCT
GGCCTTTTGCTGGCCTTTTGCTCACATGTTCTTTCCTGCGTTATCCCCTGATTCTGTGGATAACCGTATT
ACCGCCTTTGAGTGAGCTGATACCGCTCGCCGCAGCCGAACGACCGAGCGCAGCGAGTCAGTGAGCGAGG
AAGCGGAAGAGCGCCCAATACGCAAACCGCCTCTCCCCGCGCGTTGGCCGATTCATTAATGCAGCTGGCA
CGACAGGTTTCCCGACTGGAAAGCGGGCAGTGAGCGCAACGCAATTAATGTGAGTTAGCTCACTCATTAG
GCACCCCAGGCTTTACACTTTATGCTTCCGGCTCGTATGTTGTGTGGAATTGTGAGCGGATAACAATTTC
ACACAGGAAACAGCTATGACCATGATTACGCCAAGCTATTTAGGTGACACTATAGAATACTCAAGCTATG
CATCCAACGCGTTGGGAGCTCTCCCATATGGTCGAGCAGAGGTGTAAAAAGTACTCAAAAATTTTACTCA
AGTGAAAGTACAAGTACTTAGGGAAAATTTTACTCAATTAAAAGTAAAAGTATCTGGCTAGAATCTTACT
TGAGTAAAAGTAAAAAAGTACTCCATTAAAATTGTACTTGAGTATTAAGGAAGTAAAAGTAAAAGCAAGA
AAGAAAACTAGAGATTCTTGTTTAAGCTTTTAATCTCAAAAAACATTAAATGAAATGCATACAAGGTTTT
ATCCTGCTTTAGAACTGTTTGTATTTAATTATCAAACTATAAGACAGACAATCTAATGCCAGTACACGCT
ACTCAAAGTTGTAAAACCTCAGATTTAACTTCAGTAGAAGCTGATTCTCAAAATTGTTAGTGTCAAGCCT
AGCTCTTTTGGGGCTGAAAAGCAATCCTGCAGTCGACGTCGGCCATAGCGGCCGCGGAAGCCTCAGTCTT
CCAAAGTGGATTACAAGCATGAGCCACCGCGCCCAGCCTAGACCATTTATATAAAGGAAAACCAAAATTG
ATTTTCTTAGGATTTGACTTTAAGACAAATAAAGGTTTTAACAGCAGATAGTCTGCTAACCAGATGTGCA
ATGGTTTCATACAATCTGGCTGAAATGCAAAAGCAAATATTAGAGGAGCAGAGCCAAGGGAACAATGTTT
CTGAAAAAGGTAACTAATGTAACAAGGAGTTGGCCTCCACAGAAACCATCATCTCTGCTGGGAGTTCCCC
TATAATCAGTTAGCACTGCGCAAATATTTGCTGAATTGTCTGCATGACACACCAACCTTCCAGGAAGTTA
CAGGGTCCAGGAAAGAACAGTCTCAGCATTGACGCTGGGCAGATCCAAGAAGAACATGAAGAAAAATTAA
AAGTAGCCAGATATGGTGGCTCATGCCTGTAATCCCAGTACTTTGGGAGGCCGAGGCGGGAGAATCACTT
GAGGTCAGGAGTTCGAGACCAGCCTGGCCAACATGACGAAACCTTGTCTCTACTAAAAATATAAAAATTA
GCTGGGCATGGGCCGGGTGCAGTGGCTGACTCCTGTAATCCCAGCACTTTGGGAGGCCAAGGCGGGTGGA
TCAAGAGGTCAGGAGATCAAGACCATTCTGGCCAACATGGTGAAACCCTGCCGTCTCTACTAAAAATACA
AAATTTAGCCAGGTGTGGCTGTAGTCCCAGCGCGGATCCCCCAGTGACGTAGGAAGTCCATCCATTCACA
GCGCTTCTATAAAGGCGCCAGCTGAGGCGCCTACTACTCCAACCGCGACTGCAGCGAGCAACTCCATGGT
GAGCAAGGGCGAGGAGCTGTTCACCGGGGTGGTGCCCATCCTGGTCGAGCTGGACGGCGACGTAAACGGC
CACAAGTTCAGCGTGTCCGGCGAGGGCGAGGGCGATGCCACCTACGGCAAGCTGACCCTGAAGTTCATCT
GCACCACCGGCAAGCTGCCCGTGCCCTGGCCCACCCTCGTGACCACCCTGACCTACGGCGTGCAGTGCTT
CAGCCGCTACCCCGACCACATGAAGCAGCACGACTTCTTCAAGTCCGCCATGCCCGAAGGCTACGTCCAG
GAGCGCACCATCTTCTTCAAGGACGACGGCAACTACAAGACCCGCGCCGAGGTGAAGTTCGAGGGCGACA
CCCTGGTGAACCGCATCGAGCTGAAGGGCATCGACTTCAAGGAGGACGGCAACATCCTGGGGCACAAGCT
GGAGTACAACTACAACAGCCACAACGTCTATATCATGGCCGACAAGCAGAAGAACGGCATCAAGGTGAAC
TTCAAGATCCGCCACAACATCGAGGACGGCAGCGTGCAGCTCGCCGACCACTACCAGCAGAACACCCCCA
TCGGCGACGGCCCCGTGCTGCTGCCCGACAACCACTACCTGAGCACCCAGTCCGCCCTGAGCAAAGACCC
CAACGAGAAGCGCGATCACATGGTCCTGCTGGAGTTCGTGACCGCCGCCGGGATCACTCTCGGCATGGAC
GAGCTGTACAAGTAAAGCGGCCGCGACTCTAGATCATAATCAGCCATACCACATTTGTAGAGGTTTTACT
TGCTTTAAAAAACCTCCCACACCTCCCCCTGAACCTGAAACATAAAATGAATGCAATTGTTGTTGTTAAC
TTGTTTATTGCAGCTTATAATGGTTACAAATAAAGCAATAGCATCACAAATTTCACAAATAAAGCATTTT
TTTCACTGCATTCTAGTTGTGGTTTGTCCAAACTCATCAATGTATCTTAAGGCGTAAATTGTAAGCGTTA
ATCCTACTACACATATAAAAGGCGCGCCATCAACGTCAAAACATGCACACCCAAAAAA
Features (pLannotate 1.2.2; 17 found; start..end, strand, type, name):
    691..709     -  promoter       T7 promoter: promoter for bacteriophage T7 RNA polymerase
    712..869     +  CDS            lacZα (fragment): LacZα fragment of β-galactosidase; lacZ fragment
    873..1301    +  rep_origin     f1 ori (sequence partly withheld): f1 bacteriophage origin of replication; arrow indicates direction of (+) strand synthesis
   1329..1379    -  misc_feature   bom (fragment): basis of mobility region from pBR322
   1406..1510    +  promoter       AmpR promoter: bla
   1511..2371    +  CDS            AmpR: β-lactamase; bla; confers resistance to ampicillin, carbenicillin, and related antibiotics
   2542..3130    +  rep_origin     ori: high-copy-number ColE1/pMB1/pBR322/pUC origin of replication
   3313..3405    +  CDS            lacI (fragment): lac repressor; lacI; The lac repressor binds to the lac operator to inhibit transcription in E. coli. This inhibition can be relieved by adding lactose or isopropyl-β-D-thiogalactopyranoside (IPTG).
   3418..3439    +  protein_bind   CAP binding site: CAP binding activates transcription in the presence of cAMP. E. coli catabolite activator protein
   3454..3484    +  promoter       lac promoter: promoter for the E. coli lac operon
   3492..3508    +  protein_bind   lac operator: The lac repressor binds to the lac operator to inhibit transcription in E. coli. This inhibition can be relieved by adding lactose or isopropyl-β-D-thiogalactopyranoside (IPTG). lac repressor encoded by lacI
   3550..3568    +  promoter       SP6 promoter: promoter for bacteriophage SP6 RNA polymerase
   4509..4595    +  CDS            C8orf17 (fragment): MOST1_HUMAN - Experimental evidence at protein level: Swiss-Prot protein existence level 1. May be involved in cell survival, proliferation and progression of cancer cells. From Homo sapiens (Human).
   4625..4789    -  CDS            YS049_HUMAN (fragment): Experimental evidence at transcript level: Swiss-Prot protein existence level 2. From Homo sapiens (Human).
   4908..5627    +  CDS            EGFP: the original enhanced GFP (Yang et al., 1996) mammalian codon-optimized
   5644..5727    +  CDS            large T antigen (fragment): large T antigen from SV40 (simian virus 40)
   5750..5871    +  polyA_signal   SV40 poly(A) signal: SV40 polyadenylation signal
