[The description below was written by a language model from this plasmid's Addgene catalogue record and pLannotate feature annotations shown in this document.]
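Description:
ATP9A-Tol2 is a Tol2 transposon-based enhancer reporter plasmid carrying a human genomic fragment, the ATP9A-enhancer, which the record describes as a FOXA1 DIV-motif element located within about 50 kb of the ATP9A gene. The plasmid is propagated in E. coli at high copy from a ColE1/pUC-type origin and selected with ampicillin through the β-lactamase gene (AmpR) and its own promoter. The backbone also retains typical cloning-vector remnants: an f1 phage origin, a lac promoter/operator with CAP binding site, partial lacZα and lacI sequences, and flanking T7 and SP6 phage promoters.

The reporter unit is a mammalian codon-optimized EGFP coding sequence followed by an SV40 polyadenylation signal; the short "large T antigen" fragment annotated between them probably belongs to this SV40 terminator region. The region upstream of EGFP, downstream of the SP6 promoter, is largely unannotated apart from two short hits to human protein fragments (C8orf17 and an uncharacterized human protein). These hits most likely reflect incidental similarity within the cloned human genomic DNA rather than intended coding payloads. The feature table does not annotate the Tol2 terminal repeats or any minimal promoter driving EGFP, and the record does not state the promoter or the cloning sites used.

In constructs of this type, a candidate enhancer is placed next to a weak promoter–reporter cassette so that EGFP output reflects the enhancer's activity. Tol2 ends allow transposase-mediated genomic integration of the cassette. Here the stated use is to evaluate whether the FOXA1 DIV-motif element near ATP9A has enhancer activity; the host cell or organism used for the assay is not given in the record.
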