Addgene plasmid #113385: ATP9A-Tol2
Purpose: evaluate FOXA1 DIV motif enhancer activity near 50 kb of ATP9A gene
Depositing lab: Ralf Jauch. Depositing organization: Guangzhou Institute of Biomedicine and Health (GIBH), Chinese Academy of Sciences. Publication: DNA-mediated dimerization on a compact sequence signature controls enhancer engagement and regulation by FOXA1. Wang X, Srivastava Y, Jankowski A, Malik V, Wei Y, Del Rosario RC, Cojocaru V, Prabhakar S, Jauch R. Nucleic Acids Res. 2018 Jun 20;46(11):5470-5486. doi: 10.1093/nar/gky259. PubMed 29669022.
Backbone
  Vector backbone: Tol2 reporter vector
  Vector type: Tol2 reporter
Growth in bacteria
  Bacterial resistance: Ampicillin, 100 μg/mL
  Growth temperature: 37°C
  Growth strain: DH5alpha
  Copy number: High Copy
Gene/Insert
  Gene/Insert name: ATP9A-enhancer
  Species: H. sapiens (human)
  Entrez Gene: ATP9A (a.k.a. ATPIIA, NEDGBA)
  Cloning method: Restriction Enzyme; 5′ cloning site unknown (unknown if destroyed)
Terms and licenses: Academic/Nonprofit Terms; Industry Terms: Not Available to Industry
How to cite: ATP9A-Tol2 was a gift from Ralf Jauch (Addgene plasmid # 113385 ; http://n2t.net/addgene:113385 ; RRID:Addgene_113385)
